Addgene plasmid #225607: pEND-418_Cacnes_LysA
Purpose: (Empty Backbone) Suicide C. acnes vector to generate LysA (PPA_RS06345) deletion leaving an Ery resistance cassette flanked by BxbI recombination sites
Depositing lab: Marc Güell. Depositing organization: Universitat Pompeu Fabra. Publication: Synthetically programmed antioxidant delivery by a domesticated skin commensal. Nevot G, Santos-Moreno J, Campama-Sanz N, Toloza L, Parra-Cid C, Jansen PAM, Barbier I, Ledesma-Amaro R, van den Bogaard EH, Guell M. Cell Syst. 2025 Feb 19;16(2):101169. doi: 10.1016/j.cels.2025.101169. Epub 2025 Feb 6. PubMed 39919749.
Backbone
  Vector backbone: pEND-350
  Vector type: Bacterial Expression, Synthetic Biology
  Selectable markers: Erythromycin
Growth in bacteria
  Bacterial resistance: Ampicillin, 100 μg/mL
  Growth temperature: 37°C
  Growth strain: DH5alpha
  Copy number: Unknown
Gene/Insert
  Gene/Insert name: None
Terms and licenses: Academic/Nonprofit Terms; Industry Terms: Not Available to Industry
How to cite: pEND-418_Cacnes_LysA was a gift from Marc Güell (Addgene plasmid # 225607 ; http://n2t.net/addgene:225607 ; RRID:Addgene_225607)
