[The description below was written by a language model from this plasmid's Addgene catalogue record and pLannotate feature annotations shown in this document.]
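Description:
pEND-418_Cacnes_LysA is a 4.5 kb suicide vector built on the pEND-350 backbone for allelic replacement in the skin commensal Cutibacterium acnes. It is propagated in E. coli through a high-copy ColE1/pUC-type origin and selected with ampicillin via a TEM beta-lactamase gene driven by its own promoter. No replication origin functional in C. acnes is annotated, which fits the suicide design: the plasmid cannot persist in the target host, so erythromycin-resistant clones should arise only when the resistance marker is integrated into the chromosome by homologous recombination.

The catalogue lists it as an empty backbone with no insert, and the functional payload is the deletion cassette itself. This centres on ermE, the Saccharopolyspora erythraea 23S rRNA methyltransferase that confers resistance to macrolide, lincosamide and streptogramin B antibiotics and serves as the erythromycin marker in C. acnes. According to the stated purpose, the cassette is flanked by BxbI recombination sites and replaces LysA (PPA_RS06345), leaving a resistance-marked locus bordered by integrase attachment sites. Such sites are generally useful as a landing pad for later serine-integrase-mediated insertion or cassette exchange, although the record does not spell out that use. The BxbI sites and the homology arms are not annotated in the feature table. However, a fragment resembling homoserine dehydrogenase (hom) on one side of ermE and a tRNA on the other probably lie within the C. acnes genomic sequences that flank lysA and direct recombination; this is an inference from their positions rather than a recorded fact. The promoter driving ermE is likewise not annotated. The construct belongs to a synthetic-biology toolkit for engineering C. acnes, and loss of LysA would be expected to affect lysine biosynthesis.
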