Features (pLannotate 1.2.2; 6 found; start..end, strand, type, name):
   1314..1715    +  CDS            hom (fragment): DHOM_MYCTU - Also known as thrA. Experimental evidence at protein level: Swiss-Prot protein existence level 1. From Mycobacterium tuberculosis (strain ATCC 25618 / H37Rv).
   1776..2364    -  rep_origin     ori: high-copy-number ColE1/pMB1/pBR322/pUC origin of replication
   2450..3307    -  CDS            bla: BLAT_ECOLX - Experimental evidence at protein level: Swiss-Prot protein existence level 1. TEM-type are the most prevalent beta-lactamases in enterobacteria; they hydrolyze the beta-lactam bond in susceptible beta-lactam antibiotics, thus conferring resistance to penicillins and cephalosporins. TEM-3 and TEM-4 are capable of hydrolyzing cefotaxime and ceftazidime. TEM-5 is capable of hydrolyzing ceftazidime. TEM-6 is capable of hydrolyzing ceftazidime and aztreonam. TEM-8/CAZ-2, TEM- 16/CAZ-7 and TEM-24/CAZ-6 are markedly active against ceftazidime. IRT- 4 shows resistance to beta-lactamase in
   3308..3412    -  promoter       AmpR promoter: bla
   3780..3851    -  ncRNA          tRNA: Accession: RF00005 - tRNA
   4360..979     +  CDS            ermE (across the origin): ERME_SACEN - Experimental evidence at protein level: Swiss-Prot protein existence level 1. This protein produces a dimethylation of the adenine residue at position 2085 in 23S rRNA, resulting in reduced affinity between ribosomes and macrolide-lincosamide-streptogramin B antibiotics. From Saccharopolyspora erythraea (strain ATCC 11635 / DSM 40517 / JCM 4748 / NBRC 13426 / NCIMB 8594 / NRRL 2338).
>Addgene plasmid #225607 | pEND-418_Cacnes_LysA | addgene full sequence | sequence record 451378 | Addgene NGS Result
AACGGCCGAACTGCGCCCCGACCTTCCGGTCCTGGAGGCTGGCCCAGGCGAGGGTCTGCTGACCCGTGAG
CTTGCCGATCGGGCCCGCCAGGTGACGAGCTACGAGATCGACCCGCGCTTGGCGAAGTCCCTGCGTGAGA
AGCTGTCCGGCCACCCGAATATCGAGGTCGTCAACGCGGACTTCCTGACCGCCGAGCCCCCTCCCGAGCC
GTTTGCCTTCGTCGGCGCGATCCCGTACGGCATCACGTCTGCGATCGTCGATTGGTGCCTGGAGGCTCCG
ACGATCGAAACCGCCACGATGGTTACCCAACTCGAATTTGCCCGTAAGCGCACCGGTGATTATGGCCGCT
GGTCCCGCCTCACGGTCATGACTTGGCCGCTCTTCGAGTGGGAGTTCGTCGAGAAGGTCGATCGCCGCTT
GTTCAAGCCGGTCCCGAAGGTCGATTCCGCCATCATGCGTCTGCGTCGCCGCGCTGAACCGCTGTTGGAG
GGTGCTGCCCTTGAGCGCTACGAGAGCATGGTGGAGTTGTGTTTTACTGGTGTCGGCGGCAACATTCAAG
CCTCCCTCCTGCGCAAGTACCCTCGTCGTCGCGTGGAGGCTGCGCTGGACCATGCCGGCGTGGGTGGTGG
TGCTGTCGTGGCCTACGTCCGGCCGGAGCAATGGCTGCGGCTCTTCGAGCGCCTTGACCAGAAGAACGAG
CCGCGCGGTGGCCAACCGCAGCGCGGCCGTCGTACGGGTGGTCAGGATCGTGGTGACCGCCGTACGGGTG
GCCAGGATCGTGGCGACCGTCGGACGGGTGGTCAGGACCGTCGCGACCGTCAGGCCTCCGGCCACGGTGA
CCGTCGGTCCTCTGGCCGTAATCGCGACGATGGTCGTACCGGGGAGCGCGAGCAGGGCGACCAGGGTGGT
CGTCGTGGCCCTTCGGGTGGTGGTCGTACCGGCGGTCGTCCAGGCCGTCGTGGCGGTCCGGGTCAGCGCT
GATCTAGACCCGCACTTAACCCGCTTCGGCGGGTTTTTGTTTTTTGGGGTGCAGGTAGGCCATATTGTCT
TCGGGGCCCCACTCGTCGTGGTTTGTCTGGTCAACCACCGCGGTCTCAGTGGTGTACGGTACAAACCCCG
ACGAGGCGATAAGCTCGGCAAGGCTGATTACGCCTGCTCGTGGAATTCTAGAACTCTGTGAGGATAAAGT
CTCCCTTACAGCCTGCGGTCCGGCGCATCGAAAAGTCCTATTACGCACTATCTGTGAACTTTCATCAGCT
GACAACAACGAGGTGAGGAAGAGATGACGAATACCACCGATTCCGCGTCAGCCCAGCCGATACGCGTGGC
CTTGCTGGGGTGCGGGGTTGTGGGGTCCCAGGTGGCCCGGATGATTGAATCGAGGACGGAGGATATCGCC
GCTCGAGTGGGGCGGCAGGTCGAGCTCGCTGGTATTGCTGTCGCCCATCCTGATCGCCCGCGCCAGGGCC
TTGACTCGCGTCTTTTTACCGATGATCCCACAGTGCTCGTTAACCGGGACGATGTGGATATCGTCATCGA
GCTCATCGGTGGCATCGACCCTGCCCGTCAGCTCCTGACAGCTGCCCTCGGCAAGGGGCACTCCGTTGTG
ACGGCGAATAAGGCCCTGTTGGCAGCTCACGGGACTGAGTTACACGCTGTGGCCGAGAGCAACGGCGTCG
ATCTGTACTACGAAGCTGCGGTAGCCGGGGCAATCGCTGGGACGCCCGCTAGGCTGGCGGGGTTGCCTTA
CTGATCAGGCCGCGTTGCTGGCGTTTTTCCATAGGCTCCGCCCCCCTGACGAGCATCACAAAAATCGACG
CTCAAGTCAGAGGTGGCGAAACCCGACAGGACTATAAAGATACCAGGCGTTTCCCCCTGGAAGCTCCCTC
GTGCGCTCTCCTGTTCCGACCCTGCCGCTTACCGGATACCTGTCCGCCTTTCTCCCTTCGGGAAGCGTGG
CGCTTTCTCATAGCTCACGCTGTAGGTATCTCAGTTCGGTGTAGGTCGTTCGCTCCAAGCTGGGCTGTGT
GCACGAACCCCCCGTTCAGCCCGACCGCTGCGCCTTATCCGGTAACTATCGTCTTGAGTCCAACCCGGTA
AGACACGACTTATCGCCACTGGCAGCAGCCACTGGTAACAGGATTAGCAGAGCGAGGTATGTAGGCGGTG
CTACAGAGTTCTTGAAGTGGTGGCCTAACTACGGCTACACTAGAAGGACAGTATTTGGTATCTGCGCTCT
GCTGAAGCCAGTTACCTTCGGAAAAAGAGTTGGTAGCTCTTGATCCGGCAAACAAACCACCGCTGGTAGC
GGTGGTTTTTTTGTTTGCAAGCAGCAGATTACGCGCAGAAAAAAAGGATCTCAAGAAGATCCTTTGATCT
TTTCTACGGGGTCTGACGCTCAGTGGAACGAAAACTCACGTTAAGGGATTTTGGTCATGAGGCGCCTCAC
CAATGCTTGATGAGGGAGGCACCGATCTCGGCGATCTGACGGTTGCGCTCATCCATCGTGGCCTGGGAGC
CGGTCGTGTAGATCACCACGATGCGGCTGGGCTTACCGTCGGGACCGAGAGCCGCGATGATGCCACGCGA
GCCGCGCTCACCAGCACCCGACTTGTCCGCGATGAACCAACCGGCCGGGAGCGCGCTGCGCAACAGCGGG
CCAGCGACCTTGTCGGCCTCCATCCAGTCGATCAGTTGCTGACGGGAGGCCAGAGTGAGGAGTTCACCGG
TCAGGAGTTTACGGAGGGTGGTAGCCATAGCCGCGGGCATAGTCGTGTCGCGCTCGTCGTTCGGGATAGC
CTCATTAAGTTCGGGTTCCCAACGGTCCAGACGGGTCACGTGGTCGCCCATGTTGTGGAGAAAAGCCGTC
AGCTCTTTCGGGCCACCGATGGTCGTCAACAGCAGATTGGCGGCAGTGTTGTCGGACATAGTGATGGCCG
CGGAGCACAGCTCGCGCACGGTCATCCCATCGGTCAGATGTTTCTCCGTGACCGGGGAGTATTCGACCAG
GTCGTTCTGGGAGTAATGAATGCGACGGCCCAGTTGCTCCTGCCCAGCATCCACCCGGCTAAGCACAGCG
CCGCAGAGGAGGACCTTGAACGTGGACATCATGGGGAAACGCTCCTCAGGGCGGAAAGACTCCAGAATCT
TACCGGAGTTCAGGTCCAACTCGATATAACCGACGCGCGCCCCCAGCTGATCCTCGGCGTCCTTGACCTT
GACCAGGGTTTCCGGATGGGCAAAAACCGGCAAGCAAAAGGCCGCAAAAAATGGGATAAGGGCAACGCGG
AAGTGCTGGATCGACATACTCTTCCTTTTTCAATATTATTGAAGCATTTATCAGGGTTATTGTCTCATGA
GCGGATACATATTTGAATGTATTTAGAAAAATAAACAAATAGGGGTTCCGCGACTAGTTCCCCGAAAAGT
GCCACCTGACGTTAAGAAACCATTATTACAGCCTGCGGTCCGGCGGCCCAATAGAGGGTTCGCATGAACC
ACACAACAGGCAGCGGGTATTCCGGCAGGACGGACGAATCTGGTTGTCCGCTCGACATCCACCACAGGTA
GTACCGGAGGTCACCCGTGATGTAGTTCGATGACGGCTGGATAAAGACGTGAAGCATGACGAGTCGACCC
ACTGTCCACAGCACGATGGCACCTGCCGCAGAAAACAGCGCAGCTCGGGATCCTTGGCGAGCGGTTTTGG
CGTCACGAAATGGCACGAACTGACACCCTACCTGATAAATCCAGGTACGCCGCTAAGGACATAGCTCGAG
CGCTCCCGGAGGGATTCGAACCCTCGCTCCCGCCTCCGGAGGGCGGTGCTCTATCCCCTGAGCTACGGGA
GCCGACAGGCCCGAAGGCCCCGACCACCTGTGGAGTTTAGCGCACCGGTGGGCTGCTCGCCATTCAAGAT
CGCGAGCATGGACACTCTGCGATCGTGTCGGTGGCCTCTGGCAAGGTGTAACCTCGCTGGGACGCCCGTA
GAACTCTGTGAGGATAAAGTCTCCCTTAAAGCTTGCGCCAACCATGCACCATAGCCAGCCTGACAGTAGC
CCGGCCGGCTTGTCGACGACGGCGGTCTCCGTCGTCAGGATCATCCGGGCGCAGCTGAGAGCGACACAGT
CCTGTACTTGGGATGCTGGCACACCGACGATCTGCACGGGCGAGTCTAGGGGTTATCGGCTACATGCGCG
TCGCCGCATCAGGTTCACGAAACCGAAAGGCAGACCCACCCCCTACCGGGCATACCGTTGCCGCCGACAC
TTCGATGACACTATGCAGTGCTACACTTCAACTGAAAATCTATATGATTTTCGTCAATTCCCATACGTAC
GACACATCGGGAGATCGTCATGTCGTCGTCCGACGAGCAACCGCGCCCGCGTCGCCGCAACCAGGACCGC
CAGCACCCGAACCAGAACCGCCCGGTCCTGGGCCGTACTGAGCGGGACCGCAACCGCCGTCAATTCGGTC
AGAATTTCCTTCGTGACCGTAAGACGATCGCCCGCATCGCGGA
